>Addgene plasmid #251691 | lentiCRISPR v2-sgMT1E-2 | addgene full sequence | sequence record 498915 | Addgene NGS Result
TTGAGATCCTTTTTTTCTGCGCGTAATCTGCTGCTTGCAAACAAAAAAACCACCGCTACCAGCGGTGGTT
TGTTTGCCGGATCAAGAGCTACCAACTCTTTTTCCGAAGGTAACTGGCTTCAGCAGAGCGCAGATACCAA
ATACTGTTCTTCTAGTGTAGCCGTAGTTAGGCCACCACTTCAAGAACTCTGTAGCACCGCCTACATACCT
CGCTCTGCTAATCCTGTTACCAGTGGCTGCTGCCAGTGGCGATAAGTCGTGTCTTACCGGGTTGGACTCA
AGACGATAGTTACCGGATAAGGCGCAGCGGTCGGGCTGAACGGGGGGTTCGTGCACACAGCCCAGCTTGG
AGCGAACGACCTACACCGAACTGAGATACCTACAGCGTGAGCTATGAGAAAGCGCCACGCTTCCCGAAGG
GAGAAAGGCGGACAGGTATCCGGTAAGCGGCAGGGTCGGAACAGGAGAGCGCACGAGGGAGCTTCCAGGG
GGAAACGCCTGGTATCTTTATAGTCCTGTCGGGTTTCGCCACCTCTGACTTGAGCGTCGATTTTTGTGAT
GCTCGTCAGGGGGGCGGAGCCTATGGAAAAACGCCAGCAACGCGGCCTTTTTACGGTTCCTGGCCTTTTG
CTGGCCTTTTGCTCACATGTTCTTTCCTGCGTTATCCCCTGATTCTGTGGATAACCGTATTACCGCCTTT
GAGTGAGCTGATACCGCTCGCCGCAGCCGAACGACCGAGCGCAGCGAGTCAGTGAGCGAGGAAGCGGAAG
AGCGCCCAATACGCAAACCGCCTCTCCCCGCGCGTTGGCCGATTCATTAATGCAGCTGGCACGACAGGTT
TCCCGACTGGAAAGCGGGCAGTGAGCGCAACGCAATTAATGTGAGTTAGCTCACTCATTAGGCACCCCAG
GCTTTACACTTTATGCTTCCGGCTCGTATGTTGTGTGGAATTGTGAGCGGATAACAATTTCACACAGGAA
ACAGCTATGACCATGATTACGCCAAGCTCTAGCTAGAGGTCGACGGTATACAGACATGATAAGATACATT
GATGAGTTTGGACAAACCACAACTAGAATGCAGTGAAAAAAATGCTTTATTTGTGAAATTTGTGATGCTA
TTGCTTTATTTGTAACCATTATAAGCTGCAATAAACAAGTTGGGGTGGGCGAAGAACTCCAGCATGAGAT
CCCCGCGCTGGAGGATCATCCAGCCGGCGTCCCGGAAAACGATTCCGAAGCCCAACCTTTCATAGAAGGC
GGCGGTGGAATCGAAATCTCGTAGCACGTGTCAGTCCTGCTCCTCGGCCACGAAGTGCACGCAGTTGCCG
GCCGGGTCGCGCAGGGCGAACTCCCGCCCCCACGGCTGCTCGCCGATCTCGGTCATGGCCGGCCCGGAGG
CGTCCCGGAAGTTCGTGGACACGACCTCCGACCACTCGGCGTACAGCTCGTCCAGGCCGCGCACCCACAC
CCAGGCCAGGGTGTTGTCCGGCACCACCTGGTCCTGGACCGCGCTGATGAACAGGGTCACGTCGTCCCGG
ACCACACCGGCGAAGTCGTCCTCCACGAAGTCCCGGGAGAACCCGAGCCGGTCGGTCCAGAACTCGACCG
CTCCGGCGACGTCGCGCGCGGTGAGCACCGGAACGGCACTGGTCAACTTGGCCATGGTTTAGTTCCTCAC
CTTGTCGTATTATACTATGCCGATATACTATGCCGATGATTAATTGTCAACACGTGCTGATCAGATCCGA
AAATGGATATACAAGCTCCCGGGAGCTTTTTGCAAAAGCCTAGGCCTCCAAAAAAGCCTCCTCACTACTT
CTGGAATAGCTCAGAGGCAGAGGCGGCCTCGGCCTCTGCATAAATAAAAAAAATTAGTCAGCCATGGGGC
GGAGAATGGGCGGAACTGGGCGGAGTTAGGGGCGGGATGGGCGGAGTTAGGGGCGGGACTATGGTTGCTG
ACTAATTGAGATGCATGCTTTGCATACTTCTGCCTGCTGGGGAGCCTGGGGACTTTCCACACCTGGTTGC
TGACTAATTGAGATGCATGCTTTGCATACTTCTGCCTGCTGGGGAGCCTGGGGACTTTCCACACCCTAAC
TGACACACATTCCACAGAATTAATTCGCGTTAAATTTTTGTTAAATCAGCTCATTTTTTAACCAATAGGC
CGAAATCGGCAAAATCCCTTATAAATCAAAAGAATAGACCGAGATAGGGT
[37 nt withheld, positions 2221-2257]
AAAGAACGTGGACTCCAACGTCAAAGG
[49 nt withheld, positions 2285-2333]
T
[91 nt withheld, positions 2335-2425]
G
[124 nt withheld, positions 2427-2550]
GGGGATACCCCCTAGAGCCCCAGCTGGTTCTTTCCGCCTCAGAAGCCATAGAGCCCACCGCATCCCCAGC
ATGCCTGCTATTGTCTTCCCAATCCTCCCCCTTGCTGTCCTGCCCCACCCCACCCCCCAGAATAGAATGA
CACCTACTCAGACAATGCGATGCAATTTCCTCATTTTATTAGGAAAGGACAGTGGGAGTGGCACCTTCCA
GGGTCAAGGAAGGCACGGGGGAGGGGCAAACAACAGATGGCTGGCAACTAGAAGGCACAGTCGAGGCTGA
TCAGCGGGTTTAAACGGGCCCTGCTAGAGATTTTCCACACTGACTAAAAGGGTCTGAGGGATCTCTAGTT
ACCAGAGTCACACAACAGACGGGCACACACTACTTGAAGCACTCAAGGCAAGCTTTATTGAGGCTTAAGC
AGTGGGTTCCCTAGTTAGCCAGAGAGCTCCCAGGCTCAGATCTGGTCTAACCAGAGAGACCCAGTACAAG
CAAAAAGCAGATCTTGTCTTCGTTGGGAGTGAATTAGCCCTTCCAGTCCCCCCTTTTCTTTTAAAAAGTG
GCTAAGATCTACAGCTGCCTTGTAAGTCATTGGTCTTAAAGTCGACGCGGGGAGGCGGCCCAAAGGGAGA
TCCGACTCGTCTGAGGGCGAAGGCGAAGACGCGGAAGAGGCCGCAGAGCCGGCAGCAGGCCGCGGGAAGG
AAGGTCCGCTGGATTGAGGGCCGAAGGGACGTAGCAGAAGGACGTCCCGCGCAGAATCCAGGTGGCAACA
CAGGCGAGCAGCCAAGGAAAGGACGATGATTTCCCCGACAACACCACGGAATTGTCAGTGCCCAACAGCC
GAGCCCCTGTCCAGCAGCGGGCAAGGCAGGCGGCGATGAGTTCCGCCGTGGCAATAGGGAGGGGGAAAGC
GAAAGTCCCGGAAAGGAGCTGACAGGTGGTGGCAATGCCCCAACCAGTGGGGGTTGCGTCAGCAAACACA
GTGCACACCACGCCACGTTGCCTGACAACGGGCCACAACTCCTCATAAAGAGACAGCAACCAGGATTTAT
ACAAGGAGGAGAAAATGAAAGCCATACGGGAAGCAATAGCATGATACAAAGGCATTAAAGCAGCGTATCC
ACATAGCGTAAAAGGAGCAACATAGTTAAGAATACCAGTCAATCTTTCACAAATTTTGTAATCCAGAGGT
TGATTGTCGACTTAACGCGTTCAGGCACCGGGCTTGCGGGTCATGCACCAGGTGCGCGGTCCTTCGGGCA
CCTCGACGTCGGCGGTGACGGTGAAGCCGAGCCGCTCGTAGAAGGGGAGGTTGCGGGGCGCGGAGGTCTC
CAGGAAGGCGGGCACCCCGGCGCGCTCGGCCGCCTCCACTCCGGGGAGCACGACGGCGCTGCCCAGACCC
TTGCCCTGGTGGTCGGGCGAGACTCCGACGGTGGCCAGGAACCACGCGGGCTCCTTGGGCCGGTGCGGCG
CCAGGAGGCCTTCCATCTGTTGCTGCGCGGCCAGCCGGGAACCGCTCAACTCGGCCATGCGCGGGCCGAT
CTCGGCGAACACCGCCCCCGCTTCGACGCTCTCCGGCGTGGTCCAGACCGCCACCGCGGCGCCGTCGTCC
GCGACCCACACCTTGCCGATGTCGAGCCCGACGCGCGTGAGGAAGAGTTCTTGCAGCTCGGTGACCCGCT
CGATGTGGCGGTCCGGATCGACGGTGTGGCGCGTGGCGGGGTAGTCGGCGAACGCGGCGGCGAGGGTGCG
TACGGCCCTGGGGACGTCGTCGCGGGTGGCGAGGCGCACCGTGGGCTTGTACTCGGTCGGTCCAGGATTC
TCTTCGACATCTCCGGCTTGTTTCAGCAGAGAGAAGTTTGTTGCGCCGGATCCCTTATCGTCATCGTCTT
TGTAATCTTTCTTCTTCTTAGCCTGTCCAGCCTTCTTTGTGGCGGCAGGTCGCTTGTCGCCTCCCAGCTG
AGACAGGTCGATCCGTGTCTCGTACAGGCCGGTGATGCTCTGGTGGATCAGGGTGGCGTCCAGCACCTCT
TTGGTGCTGGTGTACCTCTTCCGGTCGATGGTGGTGTCAAAGTACTTGAAGGCGGCAGGGGCTCCCAGAT
TGGTCAGGGTAAACAGGTGGATGATATTCTCGGCCTGCTCTCTGATGGGCTTATCCCGGTGCTTGTTGTA
GGCGGACAGCACTTTGTCCAGATTAGCGTCGGCCAGGATCACTCTCTTGGAGAACTCGCTGATCTGCTCG
ATGATCTCGTCCAGGTAGTGCTTGTGCTGTTCCACAAACAGCTGTTTCTGCTCATTATCCTCGGGGGAGC
CCTTCAGCTTCTCATAGTGGCTGGCCAGGTACAGGAAGTTCACATATTTGGAGGGCAGGGCCAGTTCGTT
TCCCTTCTGCAGTTCGCCGGCAGAGGCCAGCATTCTCTTCCGGCCGTTTTCCAGCTCGAACAGGGAGTAC
TTAGGCAGCTTGATGATCAGGTCCTTTTTCACTTCTTTGTAGCCCTTGGCTTCCAGAAAGTCGATGGGAT
TCTTCTCGAAGCTGCTTCTTTCCATGATGGTGATCCCCAGCAGCTCTTTCACACTCTTCAGTTTCTTGGA
CTTGCCCTTTTCCACTTTGGCCACCACCAGCACAGAATAGGCCACGGTGGGGCTGTCGAAGCCGCCGTAC
TTCTTAGGGTCCCAGTCCTTCTTTCTGGCGATCAGCTTATCGCTGTTCCTCTTGGGCAGGATAGACTCTT
TGCTGAAGCCGCCTGTCTGCACCTCGGTCTTTTTCACGATATTCACTTGGGGCATGCTCAGCACTTTCCG
CACGGTGGCAAAATCCCGGCCCTTATCCCACACGATCTCCCCGGTTTCGCCGTTTGTCTCGATCAGAGGC
CGCTTCCGGATCTCGCCGTTGGCCAGGGTAATCTCGGTCTTGAAAAAGTTCATGATGTTGCTGTAGAAGA
AGTACTTGGCGGTAGCCTTGCCGATTTCCTGCTCGCTCTTGGCGATCATCTTCCGCACGTCGTACACCTT
GTAGTCGCCGTACACGAACTCGCTTTCCAGCTTAGGGTACTTTTTGATCAGGGCGGTTCCCACGACGGCG
TTCAGGTAGGCGTCGTGGGCGTGGTGGTAGTTGTTGATCTCGCGCACTTTGTAAAACTGGAAATCCTTCC
GGAAATCGGACACCAGCTTGGACTTCAGGGTGATCACTTTCACTTCCCGGATCAGCTTGTCATTCTCGTC
GTACTTAGTGTTCATCCGGGAGTCCAGGATCTGTGCCACGTGCTTTGTGATCTGCCGGGTTTCCACCAGC
TGTCTCTTGATGAAGCCGGCCTTATCCAGTTCGCTCAGGCCGCCTCTCTCGGCCTTGGTCAGATTGTCGA
ACTTTCTCTGGGTAATCAGCTTGGCGTTCAGCAGCTGCCGCCAGTAGTTCTTCATCTTCTTCACGACCTC
TTCGGAGGGCACGTTGTCGCTCTTGCCCCGGTTCTTGTCGCTTCTGGTCAGCACCTTGTTGTCGATGGAG
TCGTCCTTCAGAAAGCTCTGAGGCACGATATGGTCCACATCGTAGTCGGACAGCCGGTTGATGTCCAGTT
CCTGGTCCACGTACATATCCCGCCCATTCTGCAGGTAGTACAGGTACAGCTTCTCGTTCTGCAGCTGGGT
GTTTTCCACGGGGTGTTCTTTCAGGATCTGGCTGCCCAGCTCTTTGATGCCCTCTTCGATCCGCTTCATT
CTCTCGCGGCTGTTCTTCTGTCCCTTCTGGGTGGTCTGGTTCTCTCTGGCCATTTCGATCACGATGTTCT
CGGGCTTGTGCCGGCCCATCACTTTCACGAGCTCGTCCACCACCTTCACTGTCTGCAGGATGCCCTTCTT
AATGGCGGGGCTGCCGGCCAGATTGGCAATGTGCTCGTGCAGGCTATCGCCCTGGCCGGACACCTGGGCT
TTCTGGATGTCCTCTTTAAAGGTCAGGCTGTCGTCGTGGATCAGCTGCATGAAGTTTCTGTTGGCGAAGC
CGTCGGACTTCAGGAAATCCAGGATTGTCTTGCCGGACTGCTTGTCCCGGATGCCGTTGATCAGCTTCCG
GCTCAGCCTGCCCCAGCCGGTGTATCTCCGCCGCTTCAGCTGCTTCATCACTTTGTCGTCGAACAGGTGG
GCATAGGTTTTCAGCCGTTCCTCGATCATCTCTCTGTCCTCAAACAGTGTCAGGGTCAGCACGATATCTT
CCAGAATGTCCTCGTTTTCCTCATTGTCCAGGAAGTCCTTGTCCTTGATAATTTTCAGCAGATCGTGGTA
TGTGCCCAGGGAGGCGTTGAACCGATCTTCCACGCCGGAGATTTCCACGGAGTCGAAGCACTCGATTTTC
TTGAAGTAGTCCTCTTTCAGCTGCTTCACGGTCACTTTCCGGTTGGTCTTGAACAGCAGGTCCACGATGG
CCTTTTTCTGCTCGCCGCTCAGGAAGGCGGGCTTTCTCATTCCCTCGGTCACGTATTTCACTTTGGTCAG
CTCGTTATACACGGTGAAGTACTCGTACAGCAGGCTGTGCTTGGGCAGCACCTTCTCGTTGGGCAGGTTC
TTATCGAAGTTGGTCATCCGCTCGATGAAGCTCTGGGCGGAAGCGCCCTTGTCCACCACTTCCTCGAAGT
TCCAGGGGGTGATGGTTTCCTCGCTCTTTCTGGTCATCCAGGCGAATCTGCTGTTTCCCCTGGCCAGAGG
GCCCACGTAGTAGGGGATGCGGAAGGTCAGGATCTTCTCGATCTTTTCCCGGTTGTCCTTCAGGAATGGG
TAAAAATCTTCCTGCCGCCGCAGAATGGCGTGCAGCTCTCCCAGGTGGATCTGGTGGGGGATGCTGCCGT
TGTCGAAGGTCCGCTGCTTCCGCAGCAGGTCCTCTCTGTTCAGCTTCACGAGCAGTTCCTCGGTGCCGTC
CATCTTTTCCAGGATGGGCTTGATGAACTTGTAGAACTCTTCCTGGCTGGCTCCGCCGTCAATGTAGCCG
GCGTAGCCGTTCTTGCTCTGGTCGAAGAAAATCTCTTTGTACTTCTCAGGCAGCTGCTGCCGCACGAGAG
CTTTCAGCAGGGTCAGGTCCTGGTGGTGCTCGTCGTATCTCTTGATCATAGAGGCGCTCAGGGGGGCCTT
GGTGATCTCGGTGTTCACTCTCAGGATGTCGCTCAGCAGGATGGCGTCGGACAGGTTCTTGGCGGCCAGA
AACAGGTCGGCGTACTGGTCGCCGATCTGGGCCAGCAGGTTGTCCAGGTCGTCGTCGTAGGTGTCCTTGC
TCAGCTGCAGTTTGGCATCCTCGGCCAGGTCGAAGTTGCTCTTGAAGTTGGGGGTCAGGCCCAGGCTCAG
GGCAATCAGGTTTCCGAACAGGCCATTCTTCTTCTCGCCGGGCAGCTGGGCGATCAGATTTTCCAGCCGT
CTGCTCTTGCTCAGTCTGGCAGACAGGATGGCCTTGGCGTCCACGCCGCTGGCGTTGATGGGGTTTTCCT
CGAACAGCTGGTTGTAGGTCTGCACCAGCTGGATGAACAGCTTGTCCACGTCGCTGTTGTCGGGGTTCAG
GTCGCCCTCGATCAGGAAGTGGCCCCGGAACTTGATCATGTGGGCCAGGGCCAGATAGATCAGCCGCAGG
TCGGCCTTGTCGGTGCTGTCCACCAGTTTCTTTCTCAGGTGGTAGATGGTGGGGTACTTCTCGTGGTAGG
CCACCTCGTCCACGATGTTGCCGAAGATGGGGTGCCGCTCGTGCTTCTTATCCTCTTCCACCAGGAAGGA
CTCTTCCAGTCTGTGGAAGAAGCTGTCGTCCACCTTGGCCATCTCGTTGCTGAAGATCTCTTGCAGATAG
CAGATCCGGTTCTTCCGTCTGGTGTATCTTCTTCTGGCGGTTCTCTTCAGCCGGGTGGCCTCGGCTGTTT
CGCCGCTGTCGAACAGCAGGGCTCCGATCAGGTTCTTCTTGATGCTGTGCCGGTCGGTGTTGCCCAGCAC
CTTGAATTTCTTGCTGGGCACCTTGTACTCGTCGGTGATCACGGCCCAGCCCACAGAGTTGGTGCCGATG
TCCAGGCCGATGCTGTACTTCTTGTCCATGGTGGCAGCGCTCTAGAACCGGTCCTGTGTTCTGGCGGCAA
ACCCGTTGCGAAAAAGAACGTTCACGGCGACTACTGCACTTATATACGGTTCTCCCCCACCCTCGGGAAA
AAGGCGGAGCCAGTACACGACATCACTTTCCCAGTTTACCCCGCGCCACCTTCTCTAGGCACCGGATCAA
TTGCCGACCCCTCCCCCCAACTTCTCGGGGACTGTGGGCGATGTGCGCTCTGCCCACTGACGGGCACCGG
AGCCAATTCCCACTCCTTTCAAGACCTAGCTAGCGAATTCAAAAAAGCACCGACTCGGTGCCACTTTTTC
AAGTTGATAACGGACTAGCCTTATTTTAACTTGCTATTTCTAGCTCTAAAACACTGCTCTTGCGCCACTG
GTCGGTGTTTCGTCCTTTCCACAAGATATATAAAGCCAAGAAATCGAAATACTTTCAAGTTACGGTAAGC
ATATGATAGTCCATTTTAAAACATAATTTTAAAACTGCAAACTACCCAAGAAATTATTACTTTCTACGTC
ACGTATTTTGTACTAATATCTTTGTGTTTACAGTCAAATTAATTCTAATTATCTCTCTAACAGCCTTGTA
TCGTATATGCAAATATGAAGGAATCATGGGAAATAGGCCCTCGGTACCTTAATTAACCAAACTGGATCTC
TGCTGTCCCTGTAATAAACCCGAAAATTTTGAATTTTTGTAATTTGTTTTTGTAATTCTTTAGTTTGTAT
GTCTGTTGCTATTATGTCTACTATTCTTTCCCCTGCACTGTACCCCCCAATCCCCCCTTTTCTTTTAAAA
TTGTGGATGAATACTGCCATTTGTCTGCAGAATTGGCGCACGCAGTGCCGATCCGTTCACTAATCGAATG
GATCTGTCTCTGTCTCTCTCTCCACCTTCTTCTTCTATTCCTTCGGGCCTGTCGGGTCCCCTCGGGGTTG
GGAGGTGGGTCTGAAACGATAATGGTGAATATCCCTGCCTAACTCTATTCACTATAGAAAGTACAGCAAA
AACTATTCTTAAACCTACCAAGCCTCCTACTATCATTATGAATAATTTTATATACCACAGCCAATTTGTT
ATGTTAAACCAATTCCACAAACTTGCCCATTTATCTAATTCCAATAATTCTTGTTCATTCTTTTCTTGCT
GGTTTTGCGATTCTTCAATTAAGGAGTGTATTAAGCTTGTGTAATTGTTAATTTCTCTGTCCCACTCCAT
CCAGGTCGTGTGATTCCAAATCTGTTCCAGAGATTTATTACTCCAACTAGCATTCCAAGGCACAGCAGTG
GTGCAAATGAGTTTTCCAGAGCAACCCCAAATCCCCAGGAGCTGTTGATCCTTTAGGTATCTTTCCACAG
CCAGGATTCTTGCCTGGAGCTGCTTGATGCCCCAGACTGTGAGTTGCAACAGATGCTGTTGCGCCTCAAT
AGCCCTCAGCAAATTGTTCTGCTGCTGCACTATACCAGACAATAATTGTCTGGCCTGTACCGTCAGCGTC
ATTGACGCTGCGCCCATAGTGCTTCCTGCTGCTCCCAAGAACCCAAGGAACAAAGCTCCTATTCCCACTG
CTCTTTTTTCTCTCTGCACCACTCTTCTCTTTGCCTTGGTGGGTGCTACTCCTAATGGTTCAATTTTTAC
TACTTTATATTTATATAATTCACTTCTCCAATTGTCCCTCATATCTCCTCCTCCAGGTCTGAAGATCAGC
GGCCGCTTGCTGTGCGGTGGTCTTACTTTTGTTTTGCTCTTCCTCTATCTTGTCTAAAGCTTCCTTGGTG
TCTTTTATCTCTATCCTTTGATGCACACAATAGAGGGTTGCTACTGTATTATATAATGATCTAAGTTCTT
CTGATCCTGTCTGAAGGGATGGTTGTAGCTGTCCCAGTATTTGTCTACAGCCTTCTGATGTTTCTAACAG
GCCAGGATTAACTGCGAATCGTTCTAGCTCCCTGCTTGCCCATACTATATGTTTTAATTTATATTTTTTC
TTTCCCCCTGGCCTTAACCGAATTTTTTCCCATCGCGATCTAATTCTCCCCCGCTTAATACTGACGCTCT
CGCACCCATCTCTCTCCTTCTAGCCTCCGCTAGTCAAAATTTTTGGCGTACTCACCAGTCGCCGCCCCTC
GCCTCTTGCCGTGCGCGCTTCAGCAAGCCGAGTCCTGCGTCGAGAGAGCTCCTCTGGTTTCCCTTTCGCT
TTCAAGTCCCTGTTCGGGCGCCACTGCTAGAGATTTTCCACACTGACTAAAAGGGTCTGAGGGATCTCTA
GTTACCAGAGTCACACAACAGACGGGCACACACTACTTGAAGCACTCAAGGCAAGCTTTATTGAGGCTTA
AGCAGTGGGTTCCCTAGTTAGCCAGAGAGCTCCCAGGCTCAGATCTGGTCTAACCAGAGAGACCCAGTAC
AGGCAAAACGCGCTGCTTATATAGACCTCCCACCGTACACGCCTACCGCCCATTTGCGTCAATGGGGCGG
AGTTGTTACGACATTTTGGAAAGTCCCGTTGATTTTGGTGCCAAAACAAACTCCCATTGACGTCAATGGG
GTGGAGACTTGGAAATCCCCGTGAGTCAAACCGCTATCCACGCCCATTGATGTACTGCCAAAACCGCATC
ACCATGGTAATAGCGATGACTAATACGTAGATGTACTGCCAAGTAGGAAAGTCCCATAAGGTCATGTACT
GGGCATAATGCCAGGCGGGCCATTTACCGTCATTGACGTCAATAGGGGGCGTACTTGGCATATGATACAC
TTGATGTACTGCCAAGTGGGCAGTTTACCGTAAATACTCCACCCATTGACGTCAATGGAAAGTCCCTATT
GGCGTTACTATGGGAACATACGTCATTATTGACGTCAATGGGCGGGGGTCGTTGGGCGGTCAGCCAGGCG
GGCCATTTACCGTAAGTTATGTAACGCGGAACTCCATATATGGGCTATGAACTAATGACCCCGTAATTGA
TTACTATTAATAACTAGTCAATAATCAATGTCAACGCGTATATCTGGCCCGTACATCGCGAAGCAGCGCA
AAACGCCTAACCCTAAGCAGATTCTTCATGCAATTGTCGGTCAAGCCTTGCCTTGTTGTAGCTTAAATTT
TGCTCGCGCACTACTCAGCGACCTCCAACACACAAGCAGGGAGCAGATACTGGCTTAACTATGCGGCATC
AGAGCAGATTGTACTGAGAGTGCACCATAGGGGATCGGGAGATCTCCCGATCCGTCGACGTCAGGTGGCA
CTTTTCGGGGAAATGTGCGCGGAACCCCTATTTGTTTATTTTTCTAAATACATTCAAATATGTATCCGCT
CATGAGACAATAACCCTGATAAATGCTTCAATAATATTGAAAAAGGAAGAGTATGAGTATTCAACATTTC
CGTGTCGCCCTTATTCCCTTTTTTGCGGCATTTTGCCTTCCTGTTTTTGCTCACCCAGAAACGCTGGTGA
AAGTAAAAGATGCTGAAGATCAGTTGGGTGCACGAGTGGGTTACATCGAACTGGATCTCAACAGCGGTAA
GATCCTTGAGAGTTTTCGCCCCGAAGAACGTTTTCCAATGATGAGCACTTTTAAAGTTCTGCTATGTGGC
GCGGTATTATCCCGTATTGACGCCGGGCAAGAGCAACTCGGTCGCCGCATACACTATTCTCAGAATGACT
TGGTTGAGTACTCACCAGTCACAGAAAAGCATCTTACGGATGGCATGACAGTAAGAGAATTATGCAGTGC
TGCCATAACCATGAGTGATAACACTGCGGCCAACTTACTTCTGACAACGATCGGAGGACCGAAGGAGCTA
ACCGCTTTTTTGCACAACATGGGGGATCATGTAACTCGCCTTGATCGTTGGGAACCGGAGCTGAATGAAG
CCATACCAAACGACGAGCGTGACACCACGATGCCTGTAGCAATGGCAACAACGTTGCGCAAACTATTAAC
TGGCGAACTACTTACTCTAGCTTCCCGGCAACAATTAATAGACTGGATGGAGGCGGATAAAGTTGCAGGA
CCACTTCTGCGCTCGGCCCTTCCGGCTGGCTGGTTTATTGCTGATAAATCTGGAGCCGGTGAGCGTGGGT
CTCGCGGTATCATTGCAGCACTGGGGCCAGATGGTAAGCCCTCCCGTATCGTAGTTATCTACACGACGGG
GAGTCAGGCAACTATGGATGAACGAAATAGACAGATCGCTGAGATAGGTGCCTCACTGATTAAGCATTGG
TAACTGTCAGACCAAGTTTACTCATATATACTTTAGATTGATTTAAAACTTCATTTTTAATTTAAAAGGA
TCTAGGTGAAGATCCTTTTTGATAATCTCATGACCAAAATCCCTTAACGTGAGTTTTCGTTCCACTGAGC
GTCAGACCCCGTAGAAAAGATCAAAGGATCTTC
Features (pLannotate 1.2.2; 33 found; start..end, strand, type, name):
      1..589     +  rep_origin     ori: high-copy-number ColE1/pMB1/pBR322/pUC origin of replication
    772..864     +  CDS            lacI (fragment): lac repressor; lacI; The lac repressor binds to the lac operator to inhibit transcription in E. coli. This inhibition can be relieved by adding lactose or isopropyl-β-D-thiogalactopyranoside (IPTG).
    877..898     +  protein_bind   CAP binding site: CAP binding activates transcription in the presence of cAMP. E. coli catabolite activator protein
    913..943     +  promoter       lac promoter: promoter for the E. coli lac operon
    947..969     +  protein_bind   lac operator (fragment): The lac repressor binds to the lac operator to inhibit transcription in E. coli. This inhibition can be relieved by adding lactose or isopropyl-β-D-thiogalactopyranoside (IPTG). lac repressor encoded by lacI
   1040..1161    -  polyA_signal   SV40 poly(A) signal: SV40 polyadenylation signal
   1156..1281    -  CDS            ble (fragment): BLE_KLEPN - Experimental evidence at protein level: Swiss-Prot protein existence level 1. Binding protein with a strong affinity to the bleomycin family of antibiotics. Binds to CL990; an antimitotic-antibiotic compound. From Klebsiella pneumoniae.
   1291..1665    -  CDS            BleoR: antibiotic-binding protein; Sh ble from Streptoalloteichus hindustanus; confers resistance to bleomycin, phleomycin, and Zeocin™
   1684..1731    -  promoter       EM7 promoter: synthetic bacterial promoter&nbsp
   1779..2108    -  promoter       SV40 promoter: SV40 enhancer and early promoter
   2122..2550    -  rep_origin     f1 ori (sequence partly withheld): f1 bacteriophage origin of replication; arrow indicates direction of (+) strand synthesis
   2571..2592    -  promoter       SV40 promoter (fragment): SV40 enhancer and early promoter
   2596..2820    -  polyA_signal   bGH poly(A) signal: bovine growth hormone polyadenylation signal
   2852..3085    -  LTR            3' LTR (ΔU3): self-inactivating 3' long terminal repeat (LTR) from HIV-1
   3087..3106    -  misc_feature   cPPT/CTS (fragment): central polypurine tract and central termination sequence of HIV-1
   3157..3745    -  misc_feature   WPRE: woodchuck hepatitis virus posttranscriptional regulatory element
   3761..4358    -  CDS            PuroR (fragment): puromycin N-acetyltransferase; pac from Streptomyces; confers resistance to puromycin
   4496..8599    -  CDS            Cas9: Cas9 (Csn1) endonuclease from the Streptococcus pyogenes Type II CRISPR/Cas system generates RNA-guided double strand breaks in DNA
   8624..8835    -  promoter       EF-1α core promoter: core promoter for human elongation factor EF-1α
   8861..8879    -  CDS            small t antigen (fragment): SV40 (simian virus 40) small t antigen
   8897..8972    -  misc_RNA       gRNA scaffold: guide RNA scaffold for the Streptococcus pyogenes CRISPR/Cas9 system
   9002..9242    -  promoter       U6 promoter: RNA polymerase III promoter for human U6 snRNA
   9293..9410    -  misc_feature   cPPT/CTS: central polypurine tract and central termination sequence of HIV-1
   9460..9560    -  CDS            Rev (fragment): human immunodeficiency virus 1 (HIV-1) Rev protein; rev; enhances nuclear export of unspliced and incompletely spliced viral mRNAs
   9937..10170   -  misc_feature   RRE: The Rev response element (RRE) of HIV-1 allows for Rev-dependent mRNA export from the nucleus to the cytoplasm.
  10316..10679   -  CDS            HIV-1 gag (fragment): gag protein from human immunodeficiency virus 1; gag
  10663..10788   -  misc_feature   HIV-1 Ψ: packaging signal of human immunodeficiency virus type 1
  10835..11015   -  LTR            5' LTR (truncated): truncated 5' long terminal repeat (LTR) from HIV-1
  11033..11232   -  promoter       CMV promoter: human cytomegalovirus (CMV) immediate early promoter
  11233..11612   -  enhancer       CMV enhancer: human cytomegalovirus immediate early enhancer
  11767..11819   +  misc_feature   bom (fragment): basis of mobility region from pBR322
  11878..11982   +  promoter       AmpR promoter: bla
  11983..12843   +  CDS            AmpR: β-lactamase; bla; confers resistance to ampicillin, carbenicillin, and related antibiotics
