[The description below was written by a language model from this plasmid's Addgene catalogue record and pLannotate feature annotations shown in this document.]
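Description:
lentiCRISPR v2-sgMT1E-2 is an all-in-one lentiviral CRISPR knockout vector built on the lentiCRISPR v2 backbone, carrying a single guide RNA directed against human MT1E (metallothionein 1E). The sequenced plasmid is about 13 kb. It replicates in E. coli from a high-copy ColE1/pUC-type origin and is selected with ampicillin through the β-lactamase gene. The backbone also carries an f1 origin and an SV40/EM7-driven bleomycin/Zeocin resistance cassette that lies outside the viral genome.

The transfer cassette is flanked by a CMV enhancer/promoter-driven truncated HIV-1 5' LTR and a self-inactivating ΔU3 3' LTR. It contains the Ψ packaging signal with a gag fragment, the Rev response element for nuclear export of the genomic RNA, and the cPPT/CTS. Because no viral proteins are encoded in full, particle production depends on packaging and envelope functions supplied in trans.

Within this frame, a human U6 RNA polymerase III promoter drives the MT1E-targeting spacer fused to the Streptococcus pyogenes gRNA scaffold. A core EF-1α promoter separately drives S. pyogenes Cas9, followed by a puromycin N-acetyltransferase coding sequence, with a WPRE downstream to enhance transcript expression. The feature table does not annotate the element linking Cas9 and the puromycin marker, and the cloning sites used for the guide are not recorded.

A single transduction therefore delivers nuclease, guide and a puromycin marker for selecting stably transduced mammalian cells in which MT1E is disrupted. The "-2" suffix suggests it is one of several guides against the gene. The associated publication concerns cuproptosis and tumour radioresistance.
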