Addgene plasmid #251691: lentiCRISPR v2-sgMT1E-2
Purpose: gRNA to knock out MT1E in mammalian cells
Depositing lab: Boyi Gan. Depositing organization: University of Texas MD Anderson Cancer Center. Publication: Radiotherapy promotes cuproptosis and synergizes with cuproptosis inducers to overcome tumor radioresistance. Lei G, Sun M, Cheng J, Ye R, Lu Z, Horbath A, Huo D, Wu S, Alapati A, Aggarwal S, Xu Z, Mao C, Yan Y, Yao J, Li Q, Chen X, Lee H, Zhuang L, Jiang D, Pataer A, Roth JA, Navin N, Koong AC, You MJ, Lin SH, Gan B. Cancer Cell. 2025 Jun 9;43(6):1076-1092.e5. doi: 10.1016/j.ccell.2025.03.031. Epub 2025 Apr 10. PubMed 40215978.
Backbone
  Vector backbone: lentiCRISPR v2
  Backbone manufacturer: Feng Zhang (Addgene #52961)
  Backbone size w/o insert (bp): 12000
  Vector type: Lentiviral, CRISPR
  Selectable markers: Puromycin
Growth in bacteria
  Bacterial resistance: Ampicillin, 100 μg/mL
  Growth temperature: 37°C
  Growth strain: NEB Stable
  Copy number: High Copy
Gene/Insert
  Gene/Insert name: MT1E metallothionein 1E
  gRNA/shRNA sequence: ACCAGTGGCGCAAGAGCAGT
  Species: H. sapiens (human)
  Entrez Gene: MT1E (a.k.a. MT-1E, MT-IE, MT1, MTD)
  Cloning method: Restriction Enzyme; 5′ cloning site unknown (unknown if destroyed)
Terms and licenses: Academic/Nonprofit Terms; Industry Terms: Not Available to Industry
How to cite: lentiCRISPR v2-sgMT1E-2 was a gift from Boyi Gan (Addgene plasmid # 251691 ; http://n2t.net/addgene:251691 ; RRID:Addgene_251691)
